Addgene plasmid #206122: Cav2.1 EA2, R57A, R59A pMT2
Purpose: expression of rabbit Cav2.1 calcium channel with a CaV2.1-P1217fs mutation causing a truncated protein, (EA2). R57A R59A mutations prevent dominant-negative suppression of Cav2.1 currents
Depositing lab: Annette Dolphin. Publication: A CaV2.1 N-terminal fragment relieves the dominant-negative inhibition by an Episodic ataxia 2 mutant. Dahimene S, Page KM, Nieto-Rostro M, Pratt WS, D'Arco M, Dolphin AC. Neurobiol Dis. 2016 Sep;93:243-56. doi: 10.1016/j.nbd.2016.05.020. Epub 2016 May 31. PubMed 27260834.
Backbone
  Vector backbone: pMT2
  Backbone manufacturer: Genetics Institute Inc
  Backbone size w/o insert (bp): 5163
  Vector type: Mammalian Expression
Growth in bacteria
  Bacterial resistance: Ampicillin, 100 μg/mL
  Growth temperature: 37°C
  Growth strain: DH5alpha
  Copy number: High Copy
Gene/Insert
  Gene/Insert name: cacna1a (alt name: Cav2.1 alpha1A/EA2)
  Species: R. norvegicus (rat)
  Insert size (bp): 3792
  Mutation: Cav2.1-P1217fs, R57A, R59A
  Entrez Gene: Cacna1a (a.k.a. BccA1, Cav2.1, rbA-1)
  Promoter: Ad MLP/TPL/SV40
  Cloning method: Restriction Enzyme; 5′ cloning site unknown (unknown if destroyed)
  Sequencing primers: 5′ AGCTTGAGGTGTGGCAGGCTT; 3′ GGTCGAACCATGATGGCAGC
Resource information
  A portion of this plasmid was derived from a plasmid made by: Terry P. Snutch
Terms and licenses: Academic/Nonprofit Terms; Industry Terms: Not Available to Industry
How to cite: Cav2.1 EA2, R57A, R59A pMT2 was a gift from Annette Dolphin (Addgene plasmid # 206122 ; http://n2t.net/addgene:206122 ; RRID:Addgene_206122)
