[The description below was written by a language model from this plasmid's Addgene catalogue record and pLannotate feature annotations shown in this document.]
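Description:
Cav2.1 EA2, R57A, R59A pMT2 is a mammalian expression plasmid of about 9 kb built on the pMT2 backbone and propagated in E. coli as a high-copy plasmid through a ColE1/pUC-type origin with ampicillin selection (β-lactamase under its own promoter). Expression is driven by the composite pMT2 unit recorded as Ad MLP/TPL/SV40: an SV40 enhancer/early promoter-origin region lies next to adenovirus-derived sequence that the automated annotation labels as polymerase and preterminal-protein fragments. That sequence probably corresponds to the adenovirus major late promoter and tripartite leader, although the table does not name them. A chimeric adenovirus/immunoglobulin intron precedes the insert. Downstream of the insert are a mouse DHFR coding sequence, an SV40 polyadenylation signal and an adenovirus VA RNA gene; in pMT2-type vectors the VA RNA is included to support translation of the transfected message. A very short hit labelled as a chicken β-actin promoter fragment spanning the origin is probably an annotation artefact.

The insert is a truncated Cacna1a cDNA encoding the pore-forming α1A subunit of the P/Q-type voltage-gated calcium channel Cav2.1. It carries the P1217 frameshift associated with episodic ataxia type 2, which gives a shortened protein, together with the N-terminal substitutions R57A and R59A. According to the record, these two changes prevent the dominant-negative suppression of Cav2.1 currents. The purpose field describes the channel as rabbit, whereas the species field, the gene entry and the feature table's protein match all indicate rat, so the record is inconsistent on this point. No epitope tag or reporter is annotated. The construct suits co-expression with wild-type Cav2.1 in transfected mammalian cells to examine how the N-terminus contributes to the inhibition caused by the EA2 truncation.
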