Features (pLannotate 1.2.2; 17 found; start..end, strand, type, name):
    190..753     +  CDS            DHFR: mouse dihydrofolate reductase; Mus musculus Dhfr
    834..917     +  CDS            large T antigen (fragment): large T antigen from SV40 (simian virus 40)
    940..1074    +  polyA_signal   SV40 poly(A) signal: SV40 polyadenylation signal
   1082..1432    -  CDS            PTP (fragment): TERM_ADE02 - Experimental evidence at protein level: Swiss-Prot protein existence level 1. Protein covalently bound to the viral DNA that acts as a primer for viral genomic replication by DNA strand displacement. Assembles on the viral origin of replication in an initiation complex with viral polymerase, DBP, host NFIA and host POU2F1/OCT1. During initiation, the polymerase covalently couples the first dCTP with Ser- 580 of pTP. The terminal protein stimulates the template activity over 20 fold compared to protein-free templates. Neo-synthesized viral genomes are linked to two preterminal prot
   1463..1619    +  ncRNA          VA: Accession: RF00102 - VA RNA
   1682..1735    -  CDS            lacI (fragment): lac repressor; lacI; The lac repressor binds to the lac operator to inhibit transcription in E. coli. This inhibition can be relieved by adding lactose or isopropyl-β-D-thiogalactopyranoside (IPTG).
   1918..2506    -  rep_origin     ori: high-copy-number ColE1/pMB1/pBR322/pUC origin of replication
   2677..3537    -  CDS            AmpR: β-lactamase; bla; confers resistance to ampicillin, carbenicillin, and related antibiotics
   3538..3642    -  promoter       AmpR promoter: bla
   3737..3772    +  CDS            rop (fragment): Rop protein, which maintains plasmids at low copy number; rop
   3874..3973    +  misc_feature   bom (fragment): basis of mobility region from pBR322
   3979..4133    -  CDS            lacZα (fragment): LacZα fragment of β-galactosidase; lacZ fragment
   4142..4471    -  promoter       SV40 promoter: SV40 enhancer and early promoter
   4492..4923    -  CDS            POL (fragment): DPOL_ADE05 - Experimental evidence at protein level: Swiss-Prot protein existence level 1. Eukaryotic-type DNA polymerase involved in viral genomic replication. DNA synthesis is protein primed, and acts in a strand displacement replication. Assembles in complex with viral pTP, DBP, host NFIA and host POU2F1/OCT1 on viral origin of replication. The polymerase covalently transfers dCMP onto pTP, thereby initiating complementary strand synthesis. From Human adenovirus C serotype 5 (HAdV-5) (Human adenovirus 5).
   4940..5169    +  intron         chimeric intron: chimera between introns from adenovirus and immunoglobulin heavy chain genes
   5226..8894    +  CDS            Cacna1a (fragment): CAC1A_RAT - Also known as Cach4, Cacn3, Cacnl1a4. Experimental evidence at protein level: Swiss-Prot protein existence level 1. Voltage-sensitive calcium channels (VSCC) mediate the entry of calcium ions into excitable cells and are also involved in a variety of calcium-dependent processes, including muscle contraction, hormone or neurotransmitter release, gene expression, cell motility, cell division and cell death. The isoform alpha-1A gives rise to P and/or Q- type calcium currents. P/Q-type calcium channels belong to the 'high- voltage activated' (HVA) group and are specifically blocked by
   8996..16      +  promoter       chicken β-actin promoter (fragment) (across the origin): contains a 21-bp deletion relative to the standard chicken β-actin promoter
>Addgene plasmid #206122 | Cav2.1 EA2, R57A, R59A pMT2 | addgene full sequence | sequence record 415911 | Addgene NGS Result
GGGGGGGGGGGGGGGGGRVVBBBBVRKSSKKBKDKKKBBSSVVVVVDBKBRVSSVVVVBBVBSSVSSRRS
SSSSSSSDKBKDDDDBVBSSVRVDVDDKRRRRVRRKSACAGCTCAGGGCTGCGATTTCGCGCCAAACTTG
ACGGCAATCCTAGCGTGAAGGCTGGTAGGATTTTATCCCCGCTGCCATCATGGTTCGACCATTGAACTGC
ATCGTCGCCGTGTCCCAAAATATGGGGATTGGCAAGAACGGAGACCTACCCTGGCCTCCGCTCAGGAACG
AGTTCAAGTACTTCCAAAGAATGACCACAACCTCTTCAGTGGAAGGTAAACAGAATCTGGTGATTATGGG
TAGGAAAACCTGGTTCTCCATTCCTGAGAAGAATCGACCTTTAAAGGACAGAATTAATATAGTTCTCAGT
AGAGAACTCAAAGAACCACCACGAGGAGCTCATTTTCTTGCCAAAAGTTTGGATGATGCCTTAAGACTTA
TTGAACAACCGGAATTGGCAAGTAAAGTAGACATGGTTTGGATAGTCGGAGGCAGTTCTGTTTACCAGGA
AGCCATGAATCAACCAGGCCACCTCAGACTCTTTGTGACAAGGATCATGCAGGAATTTGAAAGTGACACG
TTTTTCCCAGAAATTGATTTGGGGAAATATAAACTTCTCCCAGAATACCCAGGCGTCCTCTCTGAGGTCC
AGGAGGAAAAAGGCATCAAGTATAAGTTTGAAGTCTACGAGAAGAAAGACTAACAGGAAGATGCTTTCAA
GTTCTCTGCTCCCCTCCTAAAGCTATGCATTTTTATAAGACCATGGGACTTTTGCTGGCTTTAGATCATA
ATCAGCCATACCACATTTGTAGAGGTTTTACTTGCTTTAAAAAACCTCCCACACCTCCCCCTGAACCTGA
AACATAAAATGAATGCAATTGTTGTTGTTAACTTGTTTATTGCAGCTTATAATGGTTACAAATAAAGCAA
TAGCATCACAAATTTCACAAATAAAGCATTTTTTTCACTGCATTCTAGTTGTGGTTTGTCCAAACTCATC
AATGTATCTTATCATGTCTGGATCCCCGGCCAACGGTCTGGTGACCCGGCTGCGAGAGCTCGGTGTACCT
GAGACGCGAGTAAGCCCTTGAGTCAAAGACGTAGTCGTTGCAAGTCCGCACCAGGTACTGATATCCCACC
AAAAAGTGCGGCGGCGGCTGGCGGTAGAGGGGCCAGCGTAGGGTGGCCGGGGCTCCGGGGGCGAGGTCTT
CCAACATAAGGCGATGATATCCGTAGATGTACCTGGACATCCAGGTGATGCCGGCGGCGGTGGTGGAGGC
GCGCGGAAAGTCGCGGACGCGGTTCCAGATGTTGCGCAGCGGCAAAAAGTGCTCCATGGTCGGGACGCTC
TGGCCGGTGAGGCGTGCGCAGTCGTTGACGCTCTAGACCGTGCAAAAGGAGAGCCTGTAAGCGGGCACTC
TTCCGTGGTCTGGTGGATAAATTCGCAAGGGTATCATGGCGGACGACCGGGGTTCGAACCCCGGATCCGG
CCGTCCGCCGTGATCCATGCGGTTACCGCCCGCGTGTCGAACCCAGGTGTGCGACGTCAGACAACGGGGG
AGCGCTCCTTTTGGCTTCCTTCCAGGCGCGGCGGCTGCTGCGCTAGCTTTTTTGGCGAGCTCGAATTAAT
TCTGCATTAATGAATCGGCCAACGCGCGGGGAGAGGCGGTTTGCGTATTGGGCGCTCTTCCGCTTCCTCG
CTCACTGACTCGCTGCGCTCGGTCGTTCGGCTGCGGCGAGCGGTATCAGCTCACTCAAAGGCGGTAATAC
GGTTATCCACAGAATCAGGGGATAACGCAGGAAAGAACATGTGAGCAAAAGGCCAGCAAAAGGCCAGGAA
CCGTAAAAAGGCCGCGTTGCTGGCGTTTTTCCATAGGCTCCGCCCCCCTGACGAGCATCACAAAAATCGA
CGCTCAAGTCAGAGGTGGCGAAACCCGACAGGACTATAAAGATACCAGGCGTTTCCCCCTGGAAGCTCCC
TCGTGCGCTCTCCTGTTCCGACCCTGCCGCTTACCGGATACCTGTCCGCCTTTCTCCCTTCGGGAAGCGT
GGCGCTTTCTCATAGCTCACGCTGTAGGTATCTCAGTTCGGTGTAGGTCGTTCGCTCCAAGCTGGGCTGT
GTGCACGAACCCCCCGTTCAGCCCGACCGCTGCGCCTTATCCGGTAACTATCGTCTTGAGTCCAACCCGG
TAAGACACGACTTATCGCCACTGGCAGCAGCCACTGGTAACAGGATTAGCAGAGCGAGGTATGTAGGCGG
TGCTACAGAGTTCTTGAAGTGGTGGCCTAACTACGGCTACACTAGAAGAACAGTATTTGGTATCTGCGCT
CTGCTGAAGCCAGTTACCTTCGGAAAAAGAGTTGGTAGCTCTTGATCCGGCAAACAAACCACCGCTGGTA
GCGGTGGTTTTTTTGTTTGCAAGCAGCAGATTACGCGCAGAAAAAAAGGATCTCAAGAAGATCCTTTGAT
CTTTTCTACGGGGTCTGACGCTCAGTGGAACGAAAACTCACGTTAAGGGATTTTGGTCATGAGATTATCA
AAAAGGATCTTCACCTAGATCCTTTTAAATTAAAAATGAAGTTTTAAATCAATCTAAAGTATATATGAGT
AAACTTGGTCTGACAGTTACCAATGCTTAATCAGTGAGGCACCTATCTCAGCGATCTGTCTATTTCGTTC
ATCCATAGTTGCCTGACTCCCCGTCGTGTAGATAACTACGATACGGGAGGGCTTACCATCTGGCCCCAGT
GCTGCAATGATACCGCGAGACCCACGCTCACCGGCTCCAGATTTATCAGCAATAAACCAGCCAGCCGGAA
GGGCCGAGCGCAGAAGTGGTCCTGCAACTTTATCCGCCTCCATCCAGTCTATTAATTGTTGCCGGGAAGC
TAGAGTAAGTAGTTCGCCAGTTAATAGTTTGCGCAACGTTGTTGCCATTGCTACAGGCATCGTGGTGTCA
CGCTCGTCGTTTGGTATGGCTTCATTCAGCTCCGGTTCCCAACGATCAAGGCGAGTTACATGATCCCCCA
TGTTGTGCAAAAAAGCGGTTAGCTCCTTCGGTCCTCCGATCGTTGTCAGAAGTAAGTTGGCCGCAGTGTT
ATCACTCATGGTTATGGCAGCACTGCATAATTCTCTTACTGTCATGCCATCCGTAAGATGCTTTTCTGTG
ACTGGTGAGTACTCAACCAAGTCATTCTGAGAATAGTGTATGCGGCGACCGAGTTGCTCTTGCCCGGCGT
CAATACGGGATAATACCGCGCCACATAGCAGAACTTTAAAAGTGCTCATCATTGGAAAACGTTCTTCGGG
GCGAAAACTCTCAAGGATCTTACCGCTGTTGAGATCCAGTTCGATGTAACCCACTCGTGCACCCAACTGA
TCTTCAGCATCTTTTACTTTCACCAGCGTTTCTGGGTGAGCAAAAACAGGAAGGCAAAATGCCGCAAAAA
AGGGAATAAGGGCGACACGGAAATGTTGAATACTCATACTCTTCCTTTTTCAATATTATTGAAGCATTTA
TCAGGGTTATTGTCTCATGAGCGGATACATATTTGAATGTATTTAGAAAAATAAACAAATAGGGGTTCCG
CGCACATTTCCCCGAAAAGTGCCACCTGACGTCTAAGAAACCATTATTATCATGACATTAACCTATAAAA
ATAGGCGTATCACGAGGCCCTTTCGTCTCGCGCGTTTCGGTGATGACGGTGAAAACCTCTGACACATGCA
GCTCCCGGAGACGGTCACAGCTTGTCTGTAAGCGGATGCCGGGAGCAGACAAGCCCGTCAGGGCGCGTCA
GCGGGTGTTGGCGGGTGTCGGGGCTGGCTTAACTATGCGGCATCAGAGCAGATTGTACTGAGAGTGCACC
ATATGCGGTGTGAAATACCGCACAGATGCGTAAGGAGAAAATACCGCATCAGGCGCCATTCGCCATTCAG
GCTGCGCAACTGTTGGGAAGGGCGATCGGTGCGGGCCTCTTCGCTATTACGCCAGCTGGCGAAAGGGGGA
TGTGCTGCAAGGCGATTAAGTTGGGTAACGCCAGGGTTTTCCCAGTCACGACGTTGTAAAACGACGGCCA
GTGCCAAGCTTTTTGCAAAAGCCTAGGCCTCCAAAAAAGCCTCCTCACTACTTCTGGAATAGCTCAGAGG
CCGAGGCGGCCTCGGCCTCTGCATAAATAAAAAAAATTAGTCAGCCATGGGGCGGAGAATGGGCGGAACT
GGGCGGAGTTAGGGGCGGGATGGGCGGAGTTAGGGGCGGGACTATGGTTGCTGACTAATTGAGATGCATG
CTTTGCATACTTCTGCCTGCTGGGGAGCCTGGGGACTTTCCACACCTGGTTGCTGACTAATTGAGATGCA
TGCTTTGCATACTTCTGCCTGCTGGGGAGCCTGGGGACTTTCCACACCCTAACTGACACACATTCCACAG
GATCCGGTCGCGCGAATTTCGAGCGGTGTTCCGCGGTCCTCCTCGTATAGAAACTCGGACCACTCTGAGA
CGAAGGCTCGCGTCCAGGCCAGCACGAAGGAGGCTAAGTGGGAGGGGTAGCGGTCGTTGTCCACTAGGGG
GTCCACTCGCTCCAGGGTGTGAAGACACATGTCGCCCTCTTCGGCATCAAGGAAGGTGATTGGTTTATAG
GTGTAGGCCACGTGACCGGGTGTTCCTGAAGGGGGGCTATAAAAGGGGGTGGGGGCGCGTTCGTCCTCAC
TCTCTTCCGCATCGCTGTCTGCGAGGGCCAGCTGTTGGGCTCGCGGTTGAGGACAAACTCTTCGCGGTCT
TTCCAGTACTCTTGGATCGGAAACCCGTCGGCCTCCGAACGGTACTCCGCCACCGAGGGACCTGAGCGAG
TCCGCATCGACCGGATCGGAAAACCTCTCGACTGTTGGGGTGAGTACTCCCTCTCAAAAGCGGGCATGAC
TTCTGCGCTAAGATTGTCAGTTTCCAAAAACGAGGAGGATTTGATATTCACCTGGCCCGCGGTGATGCCT
TTGAGGGTGGCCGCGTCCATCTGGTCAGAAAAGACAATCTTTTTGTTGTCAAGCTTGAGGTGTGGCAGGC
TTGAGATCTGGCCATACACTTGAGTGACAATGACATCCACTTTGCCTTTCTCTCCACAGGTGTCCACTCC
CAGGTCCAACTGCAGGCGAGCCTGAATTCCTCGAGGTCTTGCAGAATGGCCCGCTTTGGAGACGAGATGC
CGGGCCGCTACGGCGCAGGCGGAGGAGGCTCAGGGCCGGCCGCCGGGGTGGTCGTGGGCGCCGCGGGCGG
CCGAGGAGCCGGGGGCAGCCGGCAGGGCGGGCAGCCCGGAGCGCAGAGGATGTACAAGCAGTCGATGGCG
CAGGCAGCGGCGACCATGGCCCTCTACAACCCCATCCCTGTCCGCCAGAACTGCCTCACGGTCAACCGCT
CCCTGTTCCTCTTCAGTGAAGACAACGTGGTGAGAAAATACGCCAAAAAGATCACGGAATGGCCTCCCTT
CGAGTACATGATCCTGGCCACCATCATTGCTAACTGCATCGTCCTGGCCCTGGAGCAGCACCTCCCTGAT
GATGACAAGACACCCATGTCCGAGCGGCTGGATGACACAGAACCCTATTTCATTGGCATCTTCTGTTTTG
AGGCTGGAATTAAGATCGTGGCTCTTGGCTTTGCCTTCCACAAAGGCTCCTACCTGAGGAATGGCTGGAA
CGTCATGGACTTTGTCGTGGTGCTAACAGGCATCTTGGCCACTGTCGGGACGGAGTTTGATCTACGGACA
CTGAGGGCGGTTCGTGTGCTGCGGCCACTCAAGCTGGTGTCTGGAATCCCAAGTTTACAAGTCGTCCTGA
AGTCAATCATGAAGGCGATGATCCCTCTGCTGCAGATCGGCCTCCTCCTGTTTTTTGCAATCCTTATTTT
TGCAATCATAGGGTTAGAATTTTATATGGGAAAATTTCATACCACCTGCTTTGAAGAGGGGACAGACGAC
ATCCAGGGTGAGTCGCCAGCTCCGTGTGGGACAGAGGAGCCTGCCCGCACCTGCCCCAACGGGACCAAAT
GTCAGCCGTACTGGGAAGGGCCCAACAACGGCATCACTCAGTTCGACAACATCCTGTTTGCTGTGCTCAC
TGTTTTCCAGTGCATCACCATGGAAGGCTGGACTGATCTCCTCTACAATAGCAACGATGCCTCAGGGAAC
ACTTGGAACTGGTTGTACTTCATCCCCCTCATCATCATCGGCTCCTTTTTTATGCTGAACCTTGTGCTGG
GTGTGCTGTCTGGGGAGTTTGCCAAAGAAAGGGAACGTGTAGAGAACCGAAGGGCTTTTCTGAAGCTCAG
AAGACAACAGCAGATTGAACGTGAGCTCAATGGATACATGGAGTGGATCTCGAAAGCAGAAGAGGTGATC
CTCGCGGAGGACGAAACAGACGTGGAGCAGAGGCACCCTTTTGATGGAGCTCTTCGGAGAGCTACTCTGA
AGAAAAGCAAGACGGACCTGCTCAACCCTGAGGAGGCGGAGGACCAGCTTGCTGACATCGCGTCTGTGGG
GTCTCCCTTCGCCAGAGCCAGCATCAAAAGTGCCAAGCTGGAGAATTCGACTTTTTTCCACAAAAAGGAG
AGAAGAATGCGTTTCTACATCCGCCGCATGGTCAAAACTCAGGCCTTCTACTGGACCGTGCTCAGTCTGG
TAGCCCTCAACACGCTGTGCGTCGCCATTGTCCACTACAACCAGCCCGAGTGGCTCTCCGACTTCCTCTA
CTATGCAGAATTCATTTTCTTAGGACTCTTTATGTCCGAAATGTTTATAAAAATGTATGGGCTCGGGACA
CGGCCTTACTTCCACTCTTCCTTCAACTGCTTTGACTGTGGGGTCATCATCGGGAGCATCTTTGAAGTCA
TCTGGGCCGTCATCAAACCGGGTACATCCTTTGGAATCAGCGTGTTACGAGCTCTCAGGTTACTGCGTAT
TTTCAAAGTCACAAAGTACTGGGCATCTCTCAGAAACCTGGTTGTCTCCCTCCTCAACTCCATGAAATCC
ATCATAAGTCTGCTGTTCCTCCTCTTCCTCTTCATTGTCGTCTTTGCCCTCTTGGGGATGCAGCTGTTTG
GTGGCCAGTTTAATTTTGACGAGGGGACTCCTCCCACCAACTTCGACACTTTTCCAGCAGCAATAATGAC
TGTGTTTCAGATCCTGACTGGCGAGGATTGGAATGAGGTCATGTATGATGGGATCAAGTCTCAGGGGGGC
GTGCAGGGCGGCATGGTGTTCTCCATCTACTTCATCGTCCTCACCCTCTTCGGGAACTACACCCTGCTGA
ACGTGTTCTTGGCTATCGCGGTGGACAACCTGGCCAACGCCCAGGAACTCACCAAGGATGAACAAGAAGA
GGAAGAGGCAGCCAATCAGAAACTGGCTCTACAGAAAGCCAAGGAGGTGGCAGAAGTGAGTCCCCTGTCT
GCAGCCAACATGTCCATAGCTGTGAAGGAACAGCAGAAGAACCAGAAGCCTGCCAAGTCGGTGTGGGAGC
AGCGCACCAGCGAGATGCGCAAGCAGAACCTGCTGGCTAGCCGCGAGGCGCTGTACGGGGACGCGGCTGA
GCGCTGGCCCACCACTTACGCGCGCCCGCTGCGGCCGGACGTGAAGACGCACTTGGACCGGCCGCTCGTG
GTGGACCCGCAGGAGAACCGTAACAACAACACCAACAAGAGCCGTGCGCCAGAAGCGCTGCGCCAAACCG
CGCGGCCCCGCGAGAGCGCGCGCGACCCCGACGCGCGGCGCGCCTGGCCCAGCAGCCCTGAGCGCGCCCC
TGGACGAGAGGGCCCGTATGGCCGCGAGAGCGAGCCGCAACAGCGCGAGCACGCGCCACCCCGCGAGCAC
GTACCCTGGGACGCGGATCCTGAGCGCGCCAAGGCCGGGGACGCGCCCCGCCGCCACACGCACCGGCCTG
TGGCCGAGGGCGAGCCTCGTCGCCACCGCGCGCGCCGCCGGCCCGGGGACGAACCGGACGACAGACCGGA
GCGCAGGCCGCGTCCCCGCGACGCCACTAGGCCGGCCCGCGCTGCAGACGGCGAAGGCGATGATGGGGAG
CGCAAGCGGCGACACCGACACGGGCCGCCGGCCCACGATGACAGGGAGCGCAGACACCGGCGCAGAAAAG
AGAGCCAGGGCTCTGGGGTCCCCATGTCTGGTCCCAACCTGTCCACCACCAGGCCAATCCAGCAGGATCT
GGGCCGCCAGGACCTGCCACTGGCTGAGGACCTGGACAACATGAAGAACAACAAGTTGGCCACCGGGGAG
CCTGCCAGTCCCCACGACAGCCTGGGCCACAGTGGCCTTCCCCCTAGCCCTGCCAAGATCGGGAACAGCA
CCAACCCTGGTCCCGCCTTGGCCACCAATCCCCAGAATGCTGCCAGCCGCAGGACGCCCAACAACCCGGG
CAACCCGTCCAACCCCGGCCCCCCCAAGACTCCCGAGAACAGCCTTATCGTCACCAACCCCAGCAGCACC
CAGCCCAACTCAGCAAAGACTGCCAGGAAACCCGAGCACATGGCGGTGGAGATCCCCCCGGCCTGCCCGC
CCCTCAACCACACTGTGGTCCAAGTAAACAAAAACGCCAACCCAGACCCACTGCCAAAGAAAGAGGAAGA
GAAGAAGGAGGAAGAGGAGGCAGACCCCGGGGAGGATGGCCCAAAGCCCATGCCGCCCTACAGCTCCATG
TTCATCCTCTCCACCACCAACCCCCTTCGCCGGCTGTGCCATTACATCCTGAACCTGCGCTACTTCGAGA
TGTGCATCCTCATGGTCATTGCCATGAGTAGCATCGCGCTGGCCGCCGAGGACCGGTGCAGCCCAACGCA
CCCCGCAACAACGTGCTGCGATATTTTGACTATGTTTTCACAGGAGTGTTTACCTTTGAGATGGTGATCA
AGATGATCGACTAGTGCGGCCGCGTCGACGAATTCC
